Addgene plasmid #118585: pET22b-ecDHFR-N23PP/L28F/G51PEKN
Purpose: Bacterial expression of E.coli DHFR N23PP, L28F, and G51PEKN mutant
Depositing lab: Stephen Benkovic. Depositing organization: Pennsylvania State University. Publication: Functional significance of evolving protein sequence in dihydrofolate reductase from bacteria to humans. Liu CT, Hanoian P, French JB, Pringle TH, Hammes-Schiffer S, Benkovic SJ. Proc Natl Acad Sci U S A. 2013 Jun 18;110(25):10159-64. doi: 10.1073/pnas.1307130110. Epub 2013 Jun 3. PubMed 23733948.
Backbone
  Vector backbone: pET22b
  Backbone manufacturer: Novagen
  Backbone size w/o insert (bp): 5493
  Vector type: Bacterial Expression
Growth in bacteria
  Bacterial resistance: Ampicillin, 100 μg/mL
  Growth temperature: 37°C
  Growth strain: DH5alpha
  Copy number: Unknown
Gene/Insert
  Gene/Insert name: DHFR (alt names: dihydrofolate reductase; folA)
  Species: E.coli
  Insert size (bp): 492
  Mutation: N23 mutated to P23, L28 mutated to F28, G51 mutated to P51, a Pro residue inserted between residues 23 and 24, Glu-Lys-Asn residues inserted between residues 51 and 52 of wild-type ecDHF
  Promoter: T7
  Cloning method: Restriction Enzyme; 5′ cloning site NdeI (unknown if destroyed); 3′ cloning site BamHI (unknown if destroyed)
  Sequencing primers: 5′ TAATACGACTCACTATAGGG
Terms and licenses: Academic/Nonprofit Terms; Industry Terms: Not Available to Industry
How to cite: pET22b-ecDHFR-N23PP/L28F/G51PEKN was a gift from Stephen Benkovic (Addgene plasmid # 118585 ; http://n2t.net/addgene:118585 ; RRID:Addgene_118585)
