[The description below was written by a language model from this plasmid's Addgene catalogue record and pLannotate feature annotations shown in this document.]
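Description:
pET22b-ecDHFR-N23PP/L28F/G51PEKN is a bacterial expression plasmid built on the Novagen pET22b backbone, carrying a mutant form of the Escherichia coli dihydrofolate reductase gene (folA). The sequenced record is about 5.9 kb. It replicates through a pBR322-type ColE1/pMB1 origin accompanied by the rop gene and the bom mobility region, and also carries an f1 phage origin. Selection is by ampicillin via the β-lactamase gene under its own promoter. Short tetracycline-resistance fragments and a predicted E. coli open reading frame are annotated as well; these look like non-functional pBR322-derived backbone remnants.

The roughly 490 bp insert was cloned between NdeI and BamHI and sits downstream of a T7 promoter, a lac operator and the T7 gene 10 ribosome binding site, with a T7 terminator beyond it. The plasmid-borne lacI gene supplies the repressor. Transcription therefore requires a host that provides T7 RNA polymerase and can be induced with IPTG. The encoded enzyme differs from wild-type ecDHFR by N23P with an additional proline inserted after residue 23, L28F, and G51P with Glu-Lys-Asn inserted after residue 51. A His-tag-coding fragment is annotated downstream of the insert, as is a short hit to a T7-derived solubility tag. The record does not state whether either is translated in frame with DHFR or is excluded by a stop codon. No leader sequence is annotated upstream of folA, consistent with cloning at NdeI.

The stated purpose is bacterial production of this triple mutant. The associated publication examines the functional significance of sequence changes in dihydrofolate reductase across evolution from bacteria to humans.
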