Features (pLannotate 1.2.2; 19 found; start..end, strand, type, name):
     26..73      -  terminator     T7 terminator: transcription terminator for bacteriophage T7 RNA polymerase
     81..130     -  CDS            SET1 (fragment): solubility-enhancement tag derived from T7 phage gene 10B
    140..157     -  CDS            9xHis (fragment): 9xHis affinity tag
    207..695     -  CDS            folA: DYR_ECOLI - Also known as tmrA. Experimental evidence at protein level: Swiss-Prot protein existence level 1. Key enzyme in folate metabolism. Catalyzes an essential reaction for de novo glycine and purine synthesis, and for DNA precursor synthesis. From Escherichia coli (strain K12).
    703..725     -  RBS            RBS: efficient ribosome binding site from bacteriophage T7 gene 10 (Olins and Rangwala, 1989)
    740..764     -  protein_bind   lac operator: The lac repressor binds to the lac operator to inhibit transcription in E. coli. This inhibition can be relieved by adding lactose or isopropyl-β-D-thiogalactopyranoside (IPTG). lac repressor encoded by lacI
    765..783     -  promoter       T7 promoter: promoter for bacteriophage T7 RNA polymerase
    805..1084    +  CDS            TcR (fragment): tetracycline efflux protein; tet; confers resistance to tetracycline
   1092..1169    +  promoter       lacI promoter: lacI
   1170..2252    +  CDS            lacI: lac repressor; lacI; The lac repressor binds to the lac operator to inhibit transcription in E. coli. This inhibition can be relieved by adding lactose or isopropyl-β-D-thiogalactopyranoside (IPTG).
   2265..2286    +  protein_bind   CAP binding site: CAP binding activates transcription in the presence of cAMP. E. coli catabolite activator protein
   2301..2592    +  CDS            TcR (fragment): tetracycline efflux protein; tet; confers resistance to tetracycline
   2664..3044    -  CDS            YPB1_ECOLX: Protein predicted: Swiss-Prot protein existence level 4. From Escherichia coli.
   3061..3252    +  CDS            rop: Rop protein, which maintains plasmids at low copy number; rop
   3354..3493    +  misc_feature   bom: basis of mobility region from pBR322
   3679..4267    -  rep_origin     ori: high-copy-number ColE1/pMB1/pBR322/pUC origin of replication
   4438..5298    -  CDS            AmpR: β-lactamase; bla; confers resistance to ampicillin, carbenicillin, and related antibiotics
   5299..5403    -  promoter       AmpR promoter: bla
   5456..5884    -  rep_origin     f1 ori (sequence partly withheld): f1 bacteriophage origin of replication; arrow indicates direction of (+) strand synthesis
>Addgene plasmid #118585 | pET22b-ecDHFR-N23PP/L28F/G51PEKN | addgene full sequence | sequence record 229500 | Addgene NGS Result
ATCCGGATATAGTTCCTCCTTTCAGCAAAAAACCCCTCAAGACCCGTTTAGAGGCCCCAAGGGGTTATGC
TAGTTATTGCTCAGCGGTGGCAGCAGCCAACTCAGCTTCCTTTCGGGCTTTGTTAGCAGCCGGATCTCAG
TGGTGGTGGTGGTGGTGCTCGAGTGCGGCCGCAAGCTTGTCGACGGAGCTCGAATTCGGATCCTTAACGA
CGCTCGAGGATTTCGAAACAATAGCTATGCGAGTTCTGCGCATCAGCATCGTGGAATTCGCTGAATACCG
ATTCCCAGTCATCCGGCTCGTAATCCGGAAAATGGGTGTCGCCTTCCACTTCTGCATCGATATGCGTCAG
ATACAGTTTTTGCGCTTTTGGCAAGAACTGTTCATAAACGCGTCCGCCGCCAATCACCATGATTTCTGGT
ACGTCACCACACGCCGCGATGGCTTCGTCGACCGATTTAACCCAGGTAACCCGATCATCGGTCCCGGGTT
GACTGCTGAGGATAATATTTTTGCGGCCGGGCAAAGGCCTGTTTTTTTCTGGGATTGATTCCCAGGTATG
GCGCCCCATAATCACGGGTTTATTTAAGGTGTTGCGTTTAAACCAGGCGAAATCGGCAGGCAGCGGCGGC
CATGGCATGGCGTTTTCCATGCCGATAACGCGATCTACCGCTAGCGCCGCAATCAGACTGATCATATGTA
TATCTCCTTCTTAAAGTTAAACAAAATTATTTCTAGAGGGGAATTGTTATCCGCTCACAATTCCCCTATA
GTGAGTCGTATTAATTTCGCGGGATCGAGATCTCGATCCTCTACGCCGGACGCATCGTGGCCGGCATCAC
CGGCGCCACAGGTGCGGTTGCTGGCGCCTATATCGCCGACATCACCGATGGGGAAGATCGGGCTCGCCAC
TTCGGGCTCATGAGCGCTTGTTTCGGCGTGGGTATGGTGGCAGGCCCCGTGGCCGGGGGACTGTTGGGCG
CCATCTCCTTGCATGCACCATTCCTTGCGGCGGCGGTGCTCAACGGCCTCAACCTACTACTGGGCTGCTT
CCTAATGCAGGAGTCGCATAAGGGAGAGCGTCGAGATCCCGGACACCATCGAATGGCGCAAAACCTTTCG
CGGTATGGCATGATAGCGCCCGGAAGAGAGTCAATTCAGGGTGGTGAATGTGAAACCAGTAACGTTATAC
GATGTCGCAGAGTATGCCGGTGTCTCTTATCAGACCGTTTCCCGCGTGGTGAACCAGGCCAGCCACGTTT
CTGCGAAAACGCGGGAAAAAGTGGAAGCGGCGATGGCGGAGCTGAATTACATTCCCAACCGCGTGGCACA
ACAACTGGCGGGCAAACAGTCGTTGCTGATTGGCGTTGCCACCTCCAGTCTGGCCCTGCACGCGCCGTCG
CAAATTGTCGCGGCGATTAAATCTCGCGCCGATCAACTGGGTGCCAGCGTGGTGGTGTCGATGGTAGAAC
GAAGCGGCGTCGAAGCCTGTAAAGCGGCGGTGCACAATCTTCTCGCGCAACGCGTCAGTGGGCTGATCAT
TAACTATCCGCTGGATGACCAGGATGCCATTGCTGTGGAAGCTGCCTGCACTAATGTTCCGGCGTTATTT
CTTGATGTCTCTGACCAGACACCCATCAACAGTATTATTTTCTCCCATGAAGACGGTACGCGACTGGGCG
TGGAGCATCTGGTCGCATTGGGTCACCAGCAAATCGCGCTGTTAGCGGGCCCATTAAGTTCTGTCTCGGC
GCGTCTGCGTCTGGCTGGCTGGCATAAATATCTCACTCGCAATCAAATTCAGCCGATAGCGGAACGGGAA
GGCGACTGGAGTGCCATGTCCGGTTTTCAACAAACCATGCAAATGCTGAATGAGGGCATCGTTCCCACTG
CGATGCTGGTTGCCAACGATCAGATGGCGCTGGGCGCAATGCGCGCCATTACCGAGTCCGGGCTGCGCGT
TGGTGCGGATATCTCGGTAGTGGGATACGACGATACCGAAGACAGCTCATGTTATATCCCGCCGTTAACC
ACCATCAAACAGGATTTTCGCCTGCTGGGGCAAACCAGCGTGGACCGCTTGCTGCAACTCTCTCAGGGCC
AGGCGGTGAAGGGCAATCAGCTGTTGCCCGTCTCACTGGTGAAAAGAAAAACCACCCTGGCGCCCAATAC
GCAAACCGCCTCTCCCCGCGCGTTGGCCGATTCATTAATGCAGCTGGCACGACAGGTTTCCCGACTGGAA
AGCGGGCAGTGAGCGCAACGCAATTAATGTAAGTTAGCTCACTCATTAGGCACCGGGATCTCGACCGATG
CCCTTGAGAGCCTTCAACCCAGTCAGCTCCTTCCGGTGGGCGCGGGGCATGACTATCGTCGCCGCACTTA
TGACTGTCTTCTTTATCATGCAACTCGTAGGACAGGTGCCGGCAGCGCTCTGGGTCATTTTCGGCGAGGA
CCGCTTTCGCTGGAGCGCGACGATGATCGGCCTGTCGCTTGCGGTATTCGGAATCTTGCACGCCCTCGCT
CAAGCCTTCGTCACTGGTCCCGCCACCAAACGTTTCGGCGAGAAGCAGGCCATTATCGCCGGCATGGCGG
CCCCACGGGTGCGCATGATCGTGCTCCTGTCGTTGAGGACCCGGCTAGGCTGGCGGGGTTGCCTTACTGG
TTAGCAGAATGAATCACCGATACGCGAGCGAACGTGAAGCGACTGCTGCTGCAAAACGTCTGCGACCTGA
GCAACAACATGAATGGTCTTCGGTTTCCGTGTTTCGTAAAGTCTGGAAACGCGGAAGTCAGCGCCCTGCA
CCATTATGTTCCGGATCTGCATCGCAGGATGCTGCTGGCTACCCTGTGGAACACCTACATCTGTATTAAC
GAAGCGCTGGCATTGACCCTGAGTGATTTTTCTCTGGTCCCGCCGCATCCATACCGCCAGTTGTTTACCC
TCACAACGTTCCAGTAACCGGGCATGTTCATCATCAGTAACCCGTATCGTGAGCATCCTCTCTCGTTTCA
TCGGTATCATTACCCCCATGAACAGAAATCCCCCTTACACGGAGGCATCAGTGACCAAACAGGAAAAAAC
CGCCCTTAACATGGCCCGCTTTATCAGAAGCCAGACATTAACGCTTCTGGAGAAACTCAACGAGCTGGAC
GCGGATGAACAGGCAGACATCTGTGAATCGCTTCACGACCACGCTGATGAGCTTTACCGCAGCTGCCTCG
CGCGTTTCGGTGATGACGGTGAAAACCTCTGACACATGCAGCTCCCGGAGACGGTCACAGCTTGTCTGTA
AGCGGATGCCGGGAGCAGACAAGCCCGTCAGGGCGCGTCAGCGGGTGTTGGCGGGTGTCGGGGCGCAGCC
ATGACCCAGTCACGTAGCGATAGCGGAGTGTATACTGGCTTAACTATGCGGCATCAGAGCAGATTGTACT
GAGAGTGCACCATTGCGGTGTGAAATACCGCACAGATGCGTAAGGAGAAAATACCGCATCAGGCGCTCTT
CCGCTTCCTCGCTCACTGACTCGCTGCGCTCGGTCGTTCGGCTGCGGCGAGCGGTATCAGCTCACTCAAA
GGCGGTAATACGGTTATCCACAGAATCAGGGGATAACGCAGGAAAGAACATGTGAGCAAAAGGCCAGCAA
AAGGCCAGGAACCGTAAAAAGGCCGCGTTGCTGGCGTTTTTCCATAGGCTCCGCCCCCCTGACGAGCATC
ACAAAAATCGACGCTCAAGTCAGAGGTGGCGAAACCCGACAGGACTATAAAGATACCAGGCGTTTCCCCC
TGGAAGCTCCCTCGTGCGCTCTCCTGTTCCGACCCTGCCGCTTACCGGATACCTGTCCGCCTTTCTCCCT
TCGGGAAGCGTGGCGCTTTCTCATAGCTCACGCTGTAGGTATCTCAGTTCGGTGTAGGTCGTTCGCTCCA
AGCTGGGCTGTGTGCACGAACCCCCCGTTCAGCCCGACCGCTGCGCCTTATCCGGTAACTATCGTCTTGA
GTCCAACCCGGTAAGACACGACTTATCGCCACTGGCAGCAGCCACTGGTAACAGGATTAGCAGAGCGAGG
TATGTAGGCGGTGCTACAGAGTTCTTGAAGTGGTGGCCTAACTACGGCTACACTAGAAGGACAGTATTTG
GTATCTGCGCTCTGCTGAAGCCAGTTACCTTCGGAAAAAGAGTTGGTAGCTCTTGATCCGGCAAACAAAC
CACCGCTGGTAGCGGTGGTTTTTTTGTTTGCAAGCAGCAGATTACGCGCAGAAAAAAAGGATCTCAAGAA
GATCCTTTGATCTTTTCTACGGGGTCTGACGCTCAGTGGAACGAAAACTCACGTTAAGGGATTTTGGTCA
TGAGATTATCAAAAAGGATCTTCACCTAGATCCTTTTAAATTAAAAATGAAGTTTTAAATCAATCTAAAG
TATATATGAGTAAACTTGGTCTGACAGTTACCAATGCTTAATCAGTGAGGCACCTATCTCAGCGATCTGT
CTATTTCGTTCATCCATAGTTGCCTGACTCCCCGTCGTGTAGATAACTACGATACGGGAGGGCTTACCAT
CTGGCCCCAGTGCTGCAATGATACCGCGAGACCCACGCTCACCGGCTCCAGATTTATCAGCAATAAACCA
GCCAGCCGGAAGGGCCGAGCGCAGAAGTGGTCCTGCAACTTTATCCGCCTCCATCCAGTCTATTAATTGT
TGCCGGGAAGCTAGAGTAAGTAGTTCGCCAGTTAATAGTTTGCGCAACGTTGTTGCCATTGCTGCAGGCA
TCGTGGTGTCACGCTCGTCGTTTGGTATGGCTTCATTCAGCTCCGGTTCCCAACGATCAAGGCGAGTTAC
ATGATCCCCCATGTTGTGCAAAAAAGCGGTTAGCTCCTTCGGTCCTCCGATCGTTGTCAGAAGTAAGTTG
GCCGCAGTGTTATCACTCATGGTTATGGCAGCACTGCATAATTCTCTTACTGTCATGCCATCCGTAAGAT
GCTTTTCTGTGACTGGTGAGTACTCAACCAAGTCATTCTGAGAATAGTGTATGCGGCGACCGAGTTGCTC
TTGCCCGGCGTCAATACGGGATAATACCGCGCCACATAGCAGAACTTTAAAAGTGCTCATCATTGGAAAA
CGTTCTTCGGGGCGAAAACTCTCAAGGATCTTACCGCTGTTGAGATCCAGTTCGATGTAACCCACTCGTG
CACCCAACTGATCTTCAGCATCTTTTACTTTCACCAGCGTTTCTGGGTGAGCAAAAACAGGAAGGCAAAA
TGCCGCAAAAAAGGGAATAAGGGCGACACGGAAATGTTGAATACTCATACTCTTCCTTTTTCAATATTAT
TGAAGCATTTATCAGGGTTATTGTCTCATGAGCGGATACATATTTGAATGTATTTAGAAAAATAAACAAA
TAGGGGTTCCGCGCACATTTCCCCGAAAAGTGCCACCTAAATTGTAAGCGTTAATATTTTGTTAAAATTC
GCGTTAAATTTTTGTTAAATCAGCTCATTTTTTAACCAATAGGCCGAAATCGGCAAAATCCCTTATAAAT
CAAAAGAATAGACCGAGATAGGGT
[37 nt withheld, positions 5555-5591]
AAAGAACGTGGACTCCAACGTCAAAGG
[49 nt withheld, positions 5619-5667]
T
[91 nt withheld, positions 5669-5759]
G
[124 nt withheld, positions 5761-5884]
CCCATTCGCCA
