>Addgene plasmid #118585 | pET22b-ecDHFR-N23PP/L28F/G51PEKN | depositor partial sequence | sequence record 223960 | T7 forward
GATATACATATGATCAGTCTGATTGCGGCGCTAGCGGTAGATCGCGTTATCGGCATGGAAAACGCCATGC
CATGGCCGCCGCTGCCTGCCGATTTCGCCTGGTTTAAACGCAACACCTTAAATAAACCCGTGATTATGGG
GCGCCATACCTGGGAATCAATCCCAGAAAAAAACAGGCCTTTGCCCGGCCGCAAAAATATTATCCTCAGC
AGTCAACCCGGGACCGATGATCGGGTTACCTGGGTTAAATCGGTCGACGAAGCCATCGCGGCGTGTGGTG
ACGTACCAGAAATCATGGTGATTGGCGGCGGACGCGTTTATGAACAGTTCTTGCCAAAAGCGCAAAAACT
GTATCTGACGCATATCGATGCAGAAGTGGAAGGCGACACCCATTTTCCGGATTACGAGCCGGATGACTGG
GAATCGGTATTCAGCGAATTCCACGATGCTGATGCGCAGAACTCGCATAGCTATTGTTTCGAAATCCTCG
AGCGTCGTTAAGGATCCGAATTCGAGCTCCGTCGACAAGCTTGCGGCCGCACTCGAGCACCACCACCACC
ACCACTGAGATCCGGCTGCTAACAAAGCCCGAAAGGAAGCTGAGTTGGCTGCTGCCACCGCTGAGCAATA
ACTAGCATAACCCCTTGGGGCCTCTAAACGGGTCTTGAGGGGTTTTTTGCTGAAAG
